Addgene plasmid #104724: pUG-296
Purpose: Level 2 construct
Depositing lab: Marco Trujillo. Depositing organization: Leibniz Institute of Plant Biochemistry (IPB). Publication: UbiGate: a synthetic biology toolbox to analyse ubiquitination. Kowarschik K, Hoehenwarter W, Marillonnet S, Trujillo M. New Phytol. 2018 Mar;217(4):1749-1763. doi: 10.1111/nph.14900. Epub 2017 Nov 30. PubMed 29194629.
Backbone
  Vector backbone: pET-28GG
  Backbone size w/o insert (bp): 5190
  Vector type: Bacterial Expression
Growth in bacteria
  Bacterial resistance: Kanamycin, 50 μg/mL
  Growth temperature: 37°C
  Growth strain: DH5alpha
  Copy number: Low Copy
Gene/Insert
  Gene/Insert name: HIS-Ubq_UBA1_HA-UBC4_EL3 (alt name: AT4G05320,AT2G30110,AT5G41340)
  Species: A. thaliana (mustard weed)
  Promoter: T7
  Tag / fusion protein: HIS-Ubq, HA-E2 (N terminal on insert)
  Cloning method: Restriction Enzyme; 5′ cloning site BpiI (destroyed during cloning); 3′ cloning site BpiI (destroyed during cloning)
  Sequencing primers: 5′ T7; 3′ T7 Terminal
Terms and licenses: Academic/Nonprofit Terms; Industry Terms: Not Available to Industry
How to cite: pUG-296 was a gift from Marco Trujillo (Addgene plasmid # 104724 ; http://n2t.net/addgene:104724 ; RRID:Addgene_104724)
