[The description below was written by a language model from this plasmid's Addgene catalogue record and pLannotate feature annotations shown in this document.]
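Description:
pUG-296 is a bacterial expression plasmid from the UbiGate toolbox, recorded as a "Level 2" construct, meaning a multigene assembly built in the Golden Gate-adapted pET-28GG backbone using BpiI sites that were destroyed during cloning. It is propagated in E. coli under kanamycin selection (aph(3')-Ia). It carries a ColE1/pBR322-type origin together with rop and the bom region, which fits its low-copy designation, plus an f1 origin. The backbone also supplies lacI, so that the T7 promoter with its adjacent lac operator is repressed until induced with IPTG in a host that provides T7 RNA polymerase. The short tetracycline-resistance fragments flagged by the annotation appear to be nonfunctional pBR322-derived remnants.

The payload is a polycistronic operon of Arabidopsis thaliana ubiquitination components. It is driven by the single T7/lacO promoter and closed by the T7 terminator, and each open reading frame is preceded by its own T7 gene 10 ribosome binding site. In order, the cistrons encode His-tagged ubiquitin, the E1 ubiquitin-activating enzyme UBA1, and the E2 conjugating enzyme UBC4 with an N-terminal HA epitope tag (annotated as two tandem 3xHA-like fragments). The "EL3" at the end of the insert name has no corresponding annotated feature, and the record does not define it. No E3 ligase or substrate is annotated.

Co-expressing ubiquitin, E1 and E2 from one plasmid reconstitutes the upstream part of the plant ubiquitination cascade in bacteria. His and HA tags allow purification or immunodetection of ubiquitin conjugates and the E2, consistent with the toolbox's stated aim of analysing ubiquitination.
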