Features (pLannotate 1.2.2; 25 found; start..end, strand, type, name):
    987..1064    -  promoter       lacI promoter: lacI
   1072..1351    -  CDS            TcR (fragment): tetracycline efflux protein; tet; confers resistance to tetracycline
   1373..1391    +  promoter       T7 promoter: promoter for bacteriophage T7 RNA polymerase
   1392..1416    +  protein_bind   lac operator: The lac repressor binds to the lac operator to inhibit transcription in E. coli. This inhibition can be relieved by adding lactose or isopropyl-β-D-thiogalactopyranoside (IPTG). lac repressor encoded by lacI
   1437..1454    +  RBS            RBS (fragment): efficient ribosome binding site from bacteriophage T7 gene 10 (Olins and Rangwala, 1989)
   1469..1487    +  CDS            9xHis (fragment): 9xHis affinity tag
   1494..1721    +  CDS            UBIQ_AVESA: Experimental evidence at protein level: Swiss-Prot protein existence level 1. Ubiquitin exists either covalently attached to another protein, or free (unanchored). When covalently bound, it is conjugated to target proteins via an isopeptide bond either as a monomer (monoubiquitin), a polymer linked via different Lys residues of the ubiquitin (polyubiquitin chains) or a linear polymer linked via the initiator Met of the ubiquitin (linear polyubiquitin chains). Polyubiquitin chains, when attached to a target protein, have different functions depending on the Lys residue of the ubiquitin that is
   1733..1750    +  RBS            RBS (fragment): efficient ribosome binding site from bacteriophage T7 gene 10 (Olins and Rangwala, 1989)
   1757..4996    +  CDS            UBA1: UBE11_ARATH - Also known as MOS5. Experimental evidence at protein level: Swiss-Prot protein existence level 1. Activates ubiquitin by first adenylating its C-terminal glycine residue with ATP, and thereafter linking this residue to the side chain of a cysteine residue in E1, yielding a ubiquitin-E1 thioester and free AMP. From Arabidopsis thaliana (Mouse-ear cress).
   5008..5025    +  RBS            RBS (fragment): efficient ribosome binding site from bacteriophage T7 gene 10 (Olins and Rangwala, 1989)
   5035..5123    +  CDS            3xHA (fragment): three tandem HA epitope tags
   5137..5225    +  CDS            3xHA (fragment): three tandem HA epitope tags
   5227..5787    +  CDS            UBC4: UBC4_ARATH - Experimental evidence at transcript level: Swiss-Prot protein existence level 2. Accepts the ubiquitin from the E1 complex and catalyzes its covalent attachment to other proteins. From Arabidopsis thaliana (Mouse-ear cress).
   5906..5955    +  CDS            SET1 (fragment): solubility-enhancement tag derived from T7 phage gene 10B
   5963..6010    +  terminator     T7 terminator: transcription terminator for bacteriophage T7 RNA polymerase
   6047..6475    +  rep_origin     f1 ori (sequence partly withheld): f1 bacteriophage origin of replication; arrow indicates direction of (+) strand synthesis
   6528..6585    +  promoter       AmpR promoter (fragment): bla
   6594..7409    -  CDS            KanR: aminoglycoside phosphotransferase; aph(3')-Ia; confers resistance to kanamycin in bacteria or G418 (Geneticin®) in eukaryotes
   7531..8119    +  rep_origin     ori: high-copy-number ColE1/pMB1/pBR322/pUC origin of replication
   8305..8444    -  misc_feature   bom: basis of mobility region from pBR322
   8546..8737    -  CDS            rop: Rop protein, which maintains plasmids at low copy number; rop
   8754..9134    +  CDS            YPB1_ECOLX: Protein predicted: Swiss-Prot protein existence level 4. From Escherichia coli.
   9206..9497    -  CDS            TcR (fragment): tetracycline efflux protein; tet; confers resistance to tetracycline
   9512..9533    -  protein_bind   CAP binding site: CAP binding activates transcription in the presence of cAMP. E. coli catabolite activator protein
   9546..986     -  CDS            lacI (across the origin): lac repressor; lacI; The lac repressor binds to the lac operator to inhibit transcription in E. coli. This inhibition can be relieved by adding lactose or isopropyl-β-D-thiogalactopyranoside (IPTG).
>Addgene plasmid #104724 | pUG-296 | addgene full sequence | sequence record 205471 | Addgene NGS Result
GTGGTTTTTCTTTTCACCAGTGACACGGGCAACAGCTGATTGCCCTTCACCGCCTGGCCCTGAGAGAGTT
GCAGCAAGCGGTCCACGCTGGTTTGCCCCAGCAGGCGAAAATCCTGTTTGATGGTGGTTAACGGCGGGAT
ATAACATGAGCTGTCCTCGGTATCGTCGTATCCCACTACCGAGATATCCGCACCAACGCGCAGCCCGGAC
TCGGTAATGGCGCGCATTGCGCCCAGCGCCATCTGATCGTTGGCAACCAGCATCGCAGTGGGAACGATGC
CCTCATTCAGCATTTGCATGGTTTGTTGAAAACCGGACATGGCACTCCAGTCGCCTTCCCGTTCCGCTAT
CGGCTGAATTTGATTGCGAGTGAGATATTTATGCCAGCCAGCCAGACGCAGACGCGCCGAGACAGAACTT
AATGGGCCCGCTAACAGCGCGATTTGCTGGTGACCCAATGCGACCAGATGCTCCACGCCCAGTCGCGTAC
CGTCCTCATGGGAGAAAATAATACTGTTGATGGGTGTCTGGTCAGAGACATCAAGAAATAACGCCGGAAC
ATTAGTGCAGGCAGCTTCCACAGCAATGGCATCCTGGTCATCCAGCGGATAGTTAATGATCAGCCCACTG
ACGCGTTGCGCGAGAAGATTGTGCACCGCCGCTTTACAGGCTTCGACGCCGCTTCGTTCTACCATCGACA
CCACCACGCTGGCACCCAGTTGATCGGCGCGAGATTTAATCGCCGCGACAATTTGCGACGGCGCGTGCAG
GGCCAGACTGGAGGTGGCAACGCCAATCAGCAACGACTGTTTGCCCGCCAGTTGTTGTGCCACGCGGTTG
GGAATGTAATTCAGCTCCGCCATCGCCGCTTCCACTTTTTCCCGCGTTTTCGCAGAAACGTGGCTGGCCT
GGTTCACCACGCGGGAAACGGTCTGATAAGAGACACCGGCATACTCTGCGACATCGTATAACGTTACTGG
TTTCACATTCACCACCCTGAATTGACTCTCTTCCGGGCGCTATCATGCCATACCGCGAAAGGTTTTGCGC
CATTCGATGGTGTCCGGGATCTCGACGCTCTCCCTTATGCGACTCCTGCATTAGGAAGCAGCCCAGTAGT
AGGTTGAGGCCGTTGAGCACCGCCGCCGCAAGGAATGGTGCATGCAAGGAGATGGCGCCCAACAGTCCCC
CGGCCACGGGGCCTGCCACCATACCCACGCCGAAACAAGCGCTCATGAGCCCGAAGTGGCGAGCCCGATC
TTCCCCATCGGTGATGTCGGCGATATAGGCGCCAGCAACCGCACCTGTGGCGCCGGTGATGCCGGCCACG
ATGCGTCCGGCGTAGAGGATCGAGATCTCGATCCCGCGAAATTAATACGACTCACTATAGGGGAATTGTG
AGCGGATAACAATTCCCCTCTAGAAATAATTTTGCCTTAACTTTAAGAAGGAGATATACCATGGGCAGCC
ACCACCACCACCACCACAGCGGAATGCAGATCTTTGTTAAGACTCTCACCGGAAAGACAATCACCCTAGA
GGTGGAAAGCTCCGACACCATCGACAACGTTAAGGCCAAGATCCAGGATAAGGAGGGCATTCCTCCGGAT
CAGCAGAGGCTTATTTTCGCCGGCAAGCAGCTAGAGGATGGCCGTACGTTGGCTGATTACAATATCCAGA
AGGAATCCACCCTCCACTTGGTCCTCAGGCTCCGTGGTGGTTAAGCTTGCAATTAACTTTAAGAAGGAGA
TATACAATGCTTCACAAGCGAGCTAGTGAAGCTAACGATAAGAACGATAATACCATCATCGGTTCCGATT
TAGCATCATCTAAGAAACGCCGTATCGATTTCACTGAATCTTCGTCTGATAAGTCATCTTCGATTTTAGC
TTCTGGTAGTAGCAGGGGTTTTCACGGCGATAGCGTCGTTCAGCAAATCGACATGGCTTTTGGTAATTCG
AACCGTCAGGAGATTGATGAAGATCTGCACAGTCGCCAGCTCGCCGTCTATGGTCGTGAGACTATGAGGC
GTCTCTTTGCTTCCAATGTTCTCATCTCGGGGATGCACGGTCTTGGTGCCGAGATTGCCAAGAATCTTAT
ACTTGCTGGTGTGAAGTCTGTGACCTTGCATGATGAAAGAGTTGTAGAGCTATGGGACTTATCAAGCAAC
TTTGTTTTCTCGGAGGATGATGTTGGCAAGAATAGAGCAGATGCTTCTGTTCAGAAGTTACAGGATCTTA
ACAATGCTGTGGTTGTCTCTAGCTTGACCAAAAGCTTAAACAAAGAGGATCTTTCTGGCTTCCAGGTTGT
TGTATTCTCTGACATAAGCATGGAAAGAGCAATCGAATTTGATGACTATTGTCACAGCCATCAGCCTCCT
ATCGCTTTTGTCAAGGCTGATGTCAGGGGTCTTTTCGGCTCTGTCTTTTGTGATTTTGGGCCTGAATTTG
CGGTTCTTGATGTTGATGGAGAGGAACCCCATACAGGCATCATTGCGTCTATCTCTAATGAGAACCAGGC
ATTTATTTCCTGTGTCGACGATGAGAGGCTTGAGTTTGAAGATGGTGACCTAGTTGTTTTCTCAGAAGTT
GAGGGTATGACAGAATTGAATGATGGGAAACCAAGGAAGATAAAAAGTACACGGCCATATTCATTCACCC
TTGATGAGGACACTACTAACTATGGAACATATGTGAAGGGTGGTATTGTCACTCAAGTGAAACAGCCAAA
GTTACTGAATTTCAAGCCATTGAGGGAAGCGCTTAAGGATCCAGGGGATTTTCTATTTAGTGATTTCTCT
AAGTTTGATCGGCCTCCACTCCTTCACTTAGCATTCCAGGCACTTGATCATTTTAAAGCTGAAGCTGGCA
GATTTCCTGTTGCTGGCTCAGAAGAGGACGCTCAGAAGCTTATATCGATTGCCACAGCCATCAATACCGG
GCAGGGTGATTTAAAGGTGGAGAATGTTGATCAGAAGCTTCTAAGACACTTTTCCTTTGGAGCCAAGGCT
GTCCTGAATCCTATGGCTGCAATGTTTGGCGGTATTGTTGGACAGGAGGTTGTTAAAGCTTGCTCTGGAA
AATTTCATCCTCTCTTCCAGTTTTTCTACTTTGATTCAGTGGAGTCACTCCCCTCTGAACCTGTGGACTC
GAGTGACTTTGCACCAAGAAACAGCCGGTATGATGCCCAAATATCTGTATTTGGGGCCAAGTTCCAGAAG
AAACTTGAAGATGCTAAAGTTTTCACAGTAGGGTCTGGTGCTCTTGGCTGTGAGTTCTTGAAAAATTTGG
CTCTGATGGGGGTTTCTTGTGGAAGCCAAGGGAAGCTGACAGTGACAGATGATGATATCATTGAGAAGAG
TAACCTCAGTCGTCAATTTCTGTTCCGTGACTGGAACATTGGACAGGCTAAATCCACAGTTGCTGCTTCG
GCTGCTGCTGTTATAAATCCTCGCTTCAACATTGAGGCCCTGCAAAACCGTGTTGGCGCGGAGACTGAGA
ATGTATTTGACGATGCCTTCTGGGAGAACTTAACTGTTGTCGTCAATGCACTGGATAATGTTAATGCGAG
GCTCTATGTTGATTCGAGGTGCTTGTATTTCCAGAAGCCTCTCCTTGAGTCTGGAACTCTTGGTACAAAG
TGCAACACACAGTCGGTTATCCCACATCTAACTGAAAATTACGGTGCCTCAAGGGACCCACCAGAGAAAC
AGGCCCCCATGTGTACAGTGCATTCCTTCCCGCATAACATTGATCACTGTTTAACTTGGGCTCGCTCTGA
GTTTGAGGGTCTGCTGGAGAAAACTCCCGCTGAAGTGAATGCATATCTTTCTAGCCCAGTTGAGTACACT
AACTCAATGATGAGTGCTGGTGATGCTCAGGCGAGGGACACATTGGAGAGGATTGTTGAGTGCCTTGAAA
AGGAGAAGTGTGAAACCTTCCAAGACTGCTTAACCTGGGCACGACTGAGGTTTGAGGATTACTTTGTGAA
CCGTGTCAAGCAATTGATATACACATTTCCTGAAGATGCTGCGACTAGTACCGGAGCTCCATTCTGGTCT
GCTCCAAAAAGATTCCCTCGTCCACTCCAGTACTCGTCGTCCGACCCAAGTCTCCTTAACTTTATCACAG
CGACTGCTATTTTACGAGCAGAGACATTTGGGATCCCGATACCTGAGTGGACTAAGAACCCAAAGGAAGC
AGCAGAAGCTGTTGACAGAGTGATAGTCCCAGACTTTGAGCCAAGGCAAGATGCAAAGATTGTGACTGAT
GAGAAAGCTACCACTTTAACCACTGCTTCGGTGGACGACGCTGCAGTCATCGACGATCTCATTGCTAAGA
TCGACCAGTGTAGGCATAACTTGTCGCCAGACTTCAGGATGAAACCTATTCAGTTCGAAAAGGATGATGA
TACAAACTATCACATGGATGTGATAGCAGGACTAGCCAACATGAGGGCGAGAAATTACAGCATCCCTGAA
GTGGACAAGCTGAAAGCAAAGTTCATAGCAGGGAGAATCATCCCAGCCATTGCGACTTCAACAGCCATGG
CTACTGGGCTGGTCTGCCTCGAGCTGTACAAGGTCCTTGATGGAGGACATAAAGTGGAAGCTTACAGAAA
CACATTTGCCAACCTGGCACTTCCACTATTCTCCATGGCTGAACCACTTCCACCAAAGGTGGTGAAGCAC
CGTGACATGGCTTGGACAGTTTGGGACAGATGGGTTCTCAAGGGAAACCCAACTCTTCGTGAGGTGTTGC
AGTGGCTGGAGGACAAAGGGCTTAGCGCATACAGCATCTCTTGTGGAAGCTGTCTACTGTTCAACAGTAT
GTTCACAAGGCACAAGGAGAGGATGGACAAGAAGGTTGTGGATCTCGCTCGGGATGTTGCGAAAGTCGAG
TTACCGCCTTATCGCAACCATCTTGATGTAGTGGTGGCTTGTGAGGATGAAGATGACAATGACGTCGATA
TTCCTCTCGTCTCTATCTACTTCAGGTGAGCTTACTATTAACTTTAAGAAGGAGATATACCATGTACCCA
TACGATGTTCCTGACTATGCGGGCTATCCCTATGACGTCCCGGACTATGCAGGATTGTATCCATATGACG
TTCCAGATTACGCCACTAGAGCTGCTTACCCATACGATGTTCCTGACTATGCGGGCTATCCCTATGACGT
CCCGGACTATGCAGGATTGTATCCATATGACGTTCCAGATTACGCAATGTCATCGCCAAGCAAACGCAGA
GAAATGGATATGATGAAGCTGATGATGAGCGATTATAAAGTGGAAACGATCAACGATGGCATGCAAGAAT
TCTATGTTGAATTCAATGGTCCCAAAGACAGTCTCTATCAAGGAGGTGTGTGGAAGATAAGAGTTGAGCT
TCCAGATGCTTATCCTTATAAATCTCCATCTGTTGGTTTCATTACTAAAATTTATCATCCTAATGTTGAT
GAACTGTCGGGTTCTGTTTGTTTAGATGTGATTAACCAAACTTGGAGTCCTATGTTCGACCTTGTGAATG
TGTTTGAGACATTTCTTCCTCAGCTTCTTCTGTATCCAAACCCATCAGATCCATTGAATGGAGAAGCTGC
TGCGTTAATGATGCGTGATCGTCCTGCTTATGAGCAACGAGTTAAAGAATACTGTGAGAAGTATGCAAAG
CCAGGGGAAGGTTCAGAAGATAAGTCTAGCGATGAAGAACTAAGTGAAGAGGAATACGGCTCAGATAATG
AGGATGATGATGATGATGATGTTGCAATTGCTGGCAAACCAGATCCTTGAGCTTTTACGCTTTTAAGCCA
GCCCCGACACCCGCCAACACCCGCTGACGCGCCCTGACGGGCTTGTCTGCTCCCGGCATCCGCTTACAGA
CAAGCTGTGACCGGGATGAGATCCGGCTGCTAACAAAGCCCGAAAGGAAGCTGAGTTGGCTGCTGCCACC
GCTGAGCAATAACTAGCATAACCCCTTGGGGCCTCTAAACGGGTCTTGAGGGGTTTTTTGCTGAAAGGAG
GAACTATATCCGGATTGGCGAATGGG
[124 nt withheld, positions 6047-6170]
C
[91 nt withheld, positions 6172-6262]
A
[49 nt withheld, positions 6264-6312]
CCTTTGACGTTGGAGTCCACGTTCTTT
[37 nt withheld, positions 6340-6376]
ACCCTATCTCGGTCTATTCTTTTGATTTATAAGGGATTTTGCCGATTTCGGCCTATTGGTTAAAAAATGA
GCTGATTTAACAAAAATTTAACGCGAATTTTAACAAAATATTAACGCTTACAATTTAGGTGGCACTTTTC
GGGGAAATGTGCGCGGAACCCCTATTTGTTTATTTTTCTAAATACATTCAAATATGTATCCGCTCATGAA
TTAATTCTTAGAAAAACTCATCGAGCATCAAATGAAACTGCAATTTATTCATATCAGGATTATCAATACC
ATATTTTTGAAAAAGCCGTTTCTGTAATGAAGGAGAAAACTCACCGAGGCAGTTCCATAGGATGGCAAGA
TCCTGGTATCGGTCTGCGATTCCGACTCGTCCAACATCAATACAACCTATTAATTTCCCCTCGTCAAAAA
TAAGGTTATCAAGTGAGAAATCACCATGAGTGACGACTGAATCCGGTGAGAATGGCAAAAGTTTATGCAT
TTCTTTCCAGACTTGTTCAACAGGCCAGCCATTACGCTCGTCATCAAAATCACTCGCATCAACCAAACCG
TTATTCATTCGTGATTGCGCCTGAGCGAGTCGAAATACGCGATCGCTGTTAAAAGGACAATTACAAACAG
GAATCGAATGCAACCGGCGCAGGAACACTGCCAGCGCATCAACAATATTTTCACCTGAATCAGGATATTC
TTCTAATACCTGGAATGCTGTTTTCCCGGGGATCGCAGTGGTGAGTAACCATGCATCATCAGGAGTACGG
ATAAAATGCTTGATGGTCGGAAGAGGCATAAATTCCGTCAGCCAGTTTAGTCTGACCATCTCATCTGTAA
CATCATTGGCAACGCTACCTTTGCCATGTTTCAGAAACAACTCTGGCGCATCGGGCTTCCCATACAATCG
ATAGATTGTCGCACCTGATTGCCCGACATTATCGCGAGCCCATTTATACCCATATAAATCAGCATCCATG
TTGGAATTTAATCGCGGCCTAGAGCAAGACGTTTCCCGTTGAATATGGCTCATAACACCCCTTGTATTAC
TGTTTATGTAAGCAGACAGTTTTATTGTTCATGACCAAAATCCCTTAACGTGAGTTTTCGTTCCACTGAG
CGTCAGACCCCGTAGAAAAGATCAAAGGATCTTCTTGAGATCCTTTTTTTCTGCGCGTAATCTGCTGCTT
GCAAACAAAAAAACCACCGCTACCAGCGGTGGTTTGTTTGCCGGATCAAGAGCTACCAACTCTTTTTCCG
AAGGTAACTGGCTTCAGCAGAGCGCAGATACCAAATACTGTCCTTCTAGTGTAGCCGTAGTTAGGCCACC
ACTTCAAGAACTCTGTAGCACCGCCTACATACCTCGCTCTGCTAATCCTGTTACCAGTGGCTGCTGCCAG
TGGCGATAAGTCGTGTCTTACCGGGTTGGACTCAAGACGATAGTTACCGGATAAGGCGCAGCGGTCGGGC
TGAACGGGGGGTTCGTGCACACAGCCCAGCTTGGAGCGAACGACCTACACCGAACTGAGATACCTACAGC
GTGAGCTATGAGAAAGCGCCACGCTTCCCGAAGGGAGAAAGGCGGACAGGTATCCGGTAAGCGGCAGGGT
CGGAACAGGAGAGCGCACGAGGGAGCTTCCAGGGGGAAACGCCTGGTATCTTTATAGTCCTGTCGGGTTT
CGCCACCTCTGACTTGAGCGTCGATTTTTGTGATGCTCGTCAGGGGGGCGGAGCCTATGGAAAAACGCCA
GCAACGCGGCCTTTTTACGGTTCCTGGCCTTTTGCTGGCCTTTTGCTCACATGTTCTTTCCTGCGTTATC
CCCTGATTCTGTGGATAACCGTATTACCGCCTTTGAGTGAGCTGATACCGCTCGCCGCAGCCGAACGACC
GAGCGCAGCGAGTCAGTGAGCGAGGAAGCGGAAGAGCGCCTGATGCGGTATTTTCTCCTTACGCATCTGT
GCGGTATTTCACACCGCAATGGTGCACTCTCAGTACAATCTGCTCTGATGCCGCATAGTTAAGCCAGTAT
ACACTCCGCTATCGCTACGTGACTGGGTCATGGCTGCGCCCCGACACCCGCCAACACCCGCTGACGCGCC
CTGACGGGCTTGTCTGCTCCCGGCATCCGCTTACAGACAAGCTGTGACCGACTCCGGGAGCTGCATGTGT
CAGAGGTTTTCACCGTCATCACCGAAACGCGCGAGGCAGCTGCGGTAAAGCTCATCAGCGTGGTCGTGAA
GCGATTCACAGATGTCTGCCTGTTCATCCGCGTCCAGCTCGTTGAGTTTCTCCAGAAGCGTTAATGTCTG
GCTTCTGATAAAGCGGGCCATGTTAAGGGCGGTTTTTTCCTGTTTGGTCACTGATGCCTCCGTGTAAGGG
GGATTTCTGTTCATGGGGGTAATGATACCGATGAAACGAGAGAGGATGCTCACGATACGGGTTACTGATG
ATGAACATGCCCGGTTACTGGAACGTTGTGAGGGTAAACAACTGGCGGTATGGATGCGGCGGGACCAGAG
AAAAATCACTCAGGGTCAATGCCAGCGCTTCGTTAATACAGATGTAGGTGTTCCACAGGGTAGCCAGCAG
CATCCTGCGATGCAGATCCGGAACATAATGGTGCAGGGCGCTGACTTCCGCGTTTCCAGACTTTACGAAA
CACGGAAACCCAAGACCATTCATGTTGTTGCTCAGGTCGCAGACGTTTTGCAGCAGCAGTCGCTTCACGT
TCGCTCGCGTATCGGTGATTCATTCTGCTAACCAGTAAGGCAACCCCGCCAGCCTAGCCGGGTCCTCAAC
GACAGGAGCACGATCATGCGCACCCGTGGGGCCGCCATGCCGGCGATAATGGCCTGCTTCTCGCCGAAAC
GTTTGGTGGCGGGACCAGTGACGAAGGCTTGAGCGAGGGCGTGCAAGATTCCGAATACCGCAAGCGACAG
GCCGATCATCGTCGCGCTCCAGCGAAAGCGGTCCTCGCCGAAAATGACCCAGAGCGCTGCCGGCACCTGT
CCTACGAGTTGCATGATAAAGAACACAGTCATAAGTGCGGCGACGATAGTCATGCCCCGCGCCCACCGGA
AGGAGCTGACTGGGTTGAAGGCTCTCAAGGGCATCGGTCGAGATCCCGGTGCCTAATGAGTGAGCTAACT
TACATTAATTGCGTTGCGCTCACTGCCCGCTTTCCAGTCGGGAAACCTGTCGTGCCAGCTGCATTAATGA
ATCGGCCAACGCGCGGGGAGAGGCGGTTTGCGTATTGGGCGCCAGG
